>Addgene plasmid #174595 | pMP71-CD40L | addgene full sequence | sequence record 344453 | Addgene NGS Result
TCAAGGTTAGGAACAGAGAGACAGCAGAATATGGGCCAAACAGGATATCTGTGGTAAGCAGTTCCTGCCC
CGGCTCAGGGCCAAGAACAGTTGGAACAGCAGAATATGGGCCAAACAGGATATCTGTGGTAAGCAGTTCC
TGCCCCGGCTCAGGGCCAAGAACAGATGGTCCCCAGATGCGGTCCCGCCCTCAGCAGTTTCTAGAGAACC
ATCAGATGTTTCCAGGGTGCCCCAAGGACCTGAAATGACCCTGTGCCTTATTTGAACTAACCAATCAGTT
CGCTTCTCGCTTCTGTTCGCGCGCTTCTGCTCCCCGAGCTCAATAAAAGAGCCCACAACCCCTCACTCGG
CGCGCCAGTCCTCCGATAGACTGCGTCGCCCGGGTACCCGTATTCCCAATAAAGCCTCTTGCTGTTTGCA
TCCGAATCGTGGACTCGCTGATCCTTGGGAGGGTCTCCTCAGATTGATTGACTGCCCACCTCGGGGGTCT
TTCATTTGGAGGTTCCACCGAGATTTGGAGACCCCTGCCCAGGGACCACCGACCCCCCCGCCGGGAGGTA
AGCTGGCCAGCGGTCGTTTCGTGTCTGTCTCTGTCTTTGTGCGTGTTTGTGCCGGCATCTAATGTTTGCG
CCTGCGTCTGTACTAGTTGGCTAACTAGATCTGTATCTGGCGGTCCCGCGGAAGAACTGACGAGTTCGTA
TTCCCGGCCGCAGCCCCTGGGAGACGTCCCAGCGGCCTCGGGGGCCCGTTTTGTGGCCCATTCTGTATCA
GTTAACCTACCCGAGTCGGACTTTTTGGAGCTCCGCCACTGTCCGAGGGGTACGTGGCTTTGTTGGGGGA
CGAGAGACAGAGACACTTCCCGCCCCCGTCTGAATTTTTGCTTTCGGTTTTACGCCGAAACCGCGCCGCG
CGTCTTGTCTGCTGCAGCATCGTTCTGTGTTGTCTCTGTCTGACTGTGTTTCTGTATTTGTCTGAAAATT
AGCTCGACAAAGTTAAGTAATAGTCCCTCTCTCCAAGCTCACTTACAGGCGGCCGCCATGGCTACAGGCC
TGCCCGCCAGCATGAAGATCTTTATGTACCTGCTGACCGTGTTCCTGATCACCCAGATGATCGGCAGCGT
GCTGTTCGCCGTGTACCTGCACAGACGGCTGGACAAGGTGGAAGAGGAAGTGAACCTGCACGAGGACTTC
GTGTTCATCAAGAAACTGAAGCGGTGCAACAAGGGCGAGGGCAGCCTGAGCCTGCTGAACTGCGAGGAAA
TGAGAAGGCAGTTCGAGGACCTCGTGAAGGACATCACCCTGAACAAAGAGGAAAAGAAAGAAAACTCCTT
CGAGATGCAGAGGGGCGACGAGGACCCTCAGATCGCTGCTCACGTGGTGTCCGAGGCCAACAGCAACGCC
GCTTCTGTGCTGCAGTGGGCCAAGAAAGGCTACTACACCATGAAGTCCAACCTCGTGATGCTGGAAAACG
GCAAGCAGCTGACAGTGAAGCGCGAGGGCCTGTACTATGTGTACACCCAAGTGACATTCTGCAGCAACAG
AGAGCCCAGCAGCCAGAGGCCCTTCATCGTGGGACTGTGGCTGAAGCCTAGCAGCGGCAGCGAGAGAATC
CTGCTGAAGGCCGCCAACACCCACAGCAGCTCTCAGCTGTGCGAGCAGCAGAGCGTGCACCTGGGCGGAG
TGTTCGAGCTGCAAGCTGGCGCCTCCGTGTTCGTGAACGTGACAGAGGCCAGCCAAGTGATCCACAGAGT
GGGCTTCAGCAGCTTTGGACTGCTGAAACTGTGAGAATTCGAGCATCTTACCGCCATTTATTCCCATATT
TGTTCTGTTTTTCTTGATTTGGGTATACATTTAAATGTTAATAAAACAAAATGGTGGGGCAATCATTTAC
ATTTTATGGGATATGTAATTACTAGTTCAGGTGTATTGCCACAAGACAAACATGTTAAGAAACTTTCCCG
TTATTTACGCTCTGTTCCTGTTAATCAACCTCTGGATTACAAAATTTGTGAAAGATTGACTGATATTCTT
AACTATGTTGCTCCTTTTACGCTGTGTGGATATGCTGCTTTAATGCCTCTGTATCATGCTATTGCTTCCC
GTACGGCTTTCGTTTTCTCCTCCTTGTATAAATCCTGGTTGCTGTCTCTTTATGAGGAGTTGTGGCCCGT
TGTCCGTCAACGTGGCGTGGTGTGCTCTGTGTTTGCTGACGCAACCCCCACTGGCTGGGGCATTGCCACC
ACCTGTCAACTCCTTTCTGGGACTTTCGCTTTCCCCCTCCCGATCGCCACGGCAGAACTCATCGCCGCCT
GCCTTGCCCGCTGCTGGACAGGGGCTAGGTTGCTGGGCACTGATAATTCCGTGGTGTTGTCGGGGAAGCT
GACGTCCTTTCCATGGCTGCTCGCCTGTGTTGCCAACTGGATCCTGCGCGGGACGTCCTTCTGCTACGTC
CCTTCGGCTCTCAATCCAGCGGACCTCCCTTCCCGAGGCCTTCTGCCGGTTCTGCGGCCTCTCCCGCGTC
TTCGCTTTCGGCCTCCGACGAGTCGGATCTCCCTTTGGGCCGCCTCCCCGCCTGTTTCGCCTCGGCGTCC
GGTCCGTGTTGCTTGGTCGTCACCTGTGCAGAATTGCGAACCATGGATTCCACCGTGAACTTTGTCTCCT
GGCATGCAAATCGTCAACTTGGCATGCCAAGAATAATTCGGATCCAAGCTTAGGCCTGCTCGCTTTCTTG
CTGTCCCATTTCTATTAAAGGTTCCTTTGTTCCCTAAGTCCAACTACTAAACTGGGGGATATTATGAAGG
GCCTTGAGCATCTGGATTCTGCCTAGCGCTAAGCTTAACACGAGCCATAGATAGAATAAAAGATTTTATT
TAGTCTCCAGAAAAAGGGGGGAATGAAAGACCCCACCTGTAGGTTTGGCAAGCTAGCTTAAGTAACGCCA
TTTTGCAAGGCATGGAAAATACATAACTGAGAATAGAGAAGTTCAGATCAAGGTTAGGAACAGAGAGACA
GCAGAATATGGGCCAAACAGGATATCTGTGGTAAGCAGTTCCTGCCCCGGCTCAGGGCCAAGAACAGTTG
GAACAGCAGAATATGGGCCAAACAGGATATCTGTGGTAAGCAGTTCCTGCCCCGGCTCAGGGCCAAGAAC
AGATGGTCCCCAGATGCGGTCCCGCCCTCAGCAGTTTCTAGAGAACCATCAGATGTTTCCAGGGTGCCCC
AAGGACCTGAAATGACCCTGTGCCTTATTTGAACTAACCAATCAGTTCGCTTCTCGCTTCTGTTCGCGCG
CTTCTGCTCCCCGAGCTCAATAAAAGAGCCCACAACCCCTCACTCGGCGCGCCAGTCCTCCGATAGACTG
CGTCGCCCGGGTACCCGTGTTCTCAATAAACCCTCTTGCAGTTGCATCCGACTCGTGGTCTCGCTGTTCC
TTGGGAGGGTCTCCTCTGAGTGATTGACTGCCCACCTCGGGGGTCTTTCATTCTCGAGCAGCTTGGCGTA
ATCATGGTCATAGCTGTTTCCTGTGTGAAATTGTTATCCGCTCACAATTCCACACAACATACGAGCCGGA
AGCATAAAGTGTAAAGCCTGGGGTGCCTAATGAGTGAGCTAACTCACATTAATTGCGTTGCGCTCACTGC
CCGCTTTCCAGTCGGGAAACCTGTCGTGCCAGCTGCATTAATGAATCGGCCAACGCGCGGGGAGAGGCGG
TTTGCGTATTGGGCGCTCTTCCGCTCCCTCGCTCACTGACTCGCTGCGCTCGGTCGTTCGGCTGCGGCGA
GCGGTATCAGCTCACTCAAAGGCGGTAATACGGTTATCCACAGAATCAGGGGATAACGCAGGAAAGAACA
TGTGAGCAAAAGGCCAGCAAAAGGCCAGGAACCGTAAAAAGGCCGCGTTGCTGGCGTTTTTCCATAGGCT
CCGCCCCCCTGACGAGCATCACAAAAATCGACGCTCAAGTCAGAGGTGGCGAAACCCGACAGGACTATAA
AGATACCAGGCGTTTCCCCCTGGAAGCTCCCTCGTGCGCTCTCCTGTTCCGACCCTGCCGCTTACCGGAT
ACCTGTCCGCCTTTCTCCCTTCGGGAAGCGTGGCGCTTTCTCATAGCTCACGCTGTAGGTATCTCAGTTC
GGTGTAGGTCGTTCGCTCCAAGCTGGGCTGTGTGCACGAACCCCCCGTTCAGCCCGACCGCTGCGCCTTA
TCCGGTAACTATCGTCTTGAGTCCAACCCGGTAAGACACGACTTATCGCCACTGGCAGCAGCCACTGGTA
ACAGGATTAGCAGAGCGAGGTATGTAGGCGGTGCTACAGAGTTCTTGAAGTGGTGGCCTAACTACGGCTA
CACTAGAAGAACAGTATTTGGTATCTGCGCTCTGCTGAAGCCAGTTACCTTCGGAAAAAGAGTTGGTAGC
TCTTGATCCGGCAAACAAACCACCGCTGGTAGCGGTGGTTTTTTTGTTTGCAAGCAGCAGATTACGCGCA
GAAAAAAAGGATCTCAAGAAGATCCTTTGATCTTTTCTACGGGGTCTGACGCTCAGTGGAACGAAAACTC
ACGTTAAGGGATTTTGGTCATGAGATTATCAAAAAGGATCTTCACCTAGATCCTTTTAAATTAAAAATGA
AGTTTTAAATCAATCTAAAGTATATATGAGTAAACTTGGTCTGACAGTTACCAATGCTTAATCAGTGAGG
CACCTATCTCAGCGATCTGTCTATTTCGTTCATCCATAGTTGCCTGACTCCCCGTCGTGTAGATAACTAC
GATACGGGAGGGCTTACCATCTGGCCCCAGTGCTGCAATGATACCGCGAGACCCACGCTCACCGGCTCCA
GATTTATCAGCAATAAACCAGCCAGCCGGAAGGGCCGAGCGCAGAAGTGGTCCTGCAACTTTATCCGCCT
CCATCCAGTCTATTAATTGTTGCCGGGAAGCTAGAGTAAGTAGTTCGCCAGTTAATAGTTTGCGCAACGT
TGTTGCCATTGCTACAGGCATCGTGGTGTCACGCTCGTCGTTTGGTATGGCTTCATTCAGCTCCGGTTCC
CAACGATCAAGGCGAGTTACATGATCCCCCATGTTGTGCAAAAAAGCGGTTAGCTCCTTCGGTCCTCCGA
TCGTTGTCAGAAGTAAGTTGGCCGCAGTGTTATCACTCATGGTTATGGCAGCACTGCATAATTCTCTTAC
TGTCATGCCATCCGTAAGATGCTTTTCTGTGACTGGTGAGTACTCAACCAAGTCATTCTGAGAATAGTGT
ATGCGGCGACCGAGTTGCTCTTGCCCGGCGTCAATACGGGATAATACCGCGCCACATAGCAGAACTTTAA
AAGTGCTCATCATTGGAAAACGTTCTTCGGGGCGAAAACTCTCAAGGATCTTACCGCTGTTGAGATCCAG
TTCGATGTAACCCACTCGTGCACCCAACTGATCTTCAGCATCTTTTACTTTCACCAGCGTTTCTGGGTGA
GCAAAAACAGGAAGGCAAAATGCCGCAAAAAAGGGAATAAGGGCGACACGGAAATGTTGAATACTCATAC
TCTTCCTTTTTCAATATTATTGAAGCATTTATCAGGGTTATTGTCTCATGAGCGGATACATATTTGAATG
TATTTAGAAAAATAAACAAATAGGGGTTCCGCGCACATTTCCCCGAAAAGTGCCACCTGACGTCTAAGAA
ACCATTATTATCATGACATTAACCTATAAAAATAGGCGTATCACGAGGCCCTTTCGTCTCGCGCGTTTCG
GTGATGACGGTGAAAACCTCTGACACATGCAGCTCCCGGAGACGGTCACAGCTTGTCTGTAAGCGGATGC
CGGGAGCAGACAAGCCCGTCAGGGCGCGTCAGCGGGTGTTGGCGGGTGTCGGGGCTGGCTTAACTATGCG
GCATCAGAGCAGATTGTACTGAGAGTGCACCATATGCGGTGTGAAATACCGCACAGATGCGTAAGGAGAA
AATACCGCATCAGGCGCCATTCGCCATTCAGGCTGCGCAACTGTTGGGAAGGGCGATCGGTGCGGGCCTC
TTCGCTATTACGCCAGCTGGCGAAAGGGGGATGTGCTGCAAGGCGATTAAGTTGGGTAACGCCAGGGTTT
TCCCAGTCACGACGTTGTAAAACGACGGCCAGTGAATTAGTACTCTAGCTTAAGTAACGCCATTTTGCAA
GGCATGGAAAATACATAACTGAGAATAGAGAAGTTCAGA
Features (pLannotate 1.2.2; 21 found; start..end, strand, type, name):
     27..473     +  LTR            LTR: long terminal repeat from Moloney murine leukemia virus
    635..736     +  ncRNA          Gammaretro CES: Accession: RF00374 - Gammaretrovirus core encapsidation signal
    776..979     +  CDS            GGAG_MLVAV (fragment): Experimental evidence at protein level: Swiss-Prot protein existence level 1. Plays a role in viral particle release. Presumably acts by facilitating the fission of the virion bud at the cell surface (PubMed:17267509, PubMed:22828015). May prevent the antiviral activity of murine APOBEC3 (PubMed:25505062, PubMed:23671100, PubMed:20702647). From AKV murine leukemia virus (AKR (endogenous) murine leukemia virus).
   1005..1030    +  misc_feature   pol region (fragment): Moloney murine leukemia virus (MMLV) pol region containing the splice acceptor site
   1035..1781    +  CDS            Cd40lg: CD40L_MOUSE - Also known as Cd40l, Tnfsf5. Experimental evidence at protein level: Swiss-Prot protein existence level 1. [CD40 ligand, soluble form]: Acts as a ligand for integrins, specifically ITGA5:ITGB1 and ITGAV:ITGB3; both integrins and the CD40 receptor are required for activation of CD40-CD40LG signaling, which have cell-type dependent effects, such as B-cell activation, NF-kappa-B signaling and anti-apoptotic signaling. From Mus musculus (Mouse).
   1792..1851    +  CDS            S (fragment): HBSAG_WHV6 - Experimental evidence at transcript level: Swiss-Prot protein existence level 2. The middle envelope protein plays an important role in the budding of the virion. It is involved in the induction of budding in a nucleocapsid independent way. In this process the majority of envelope proteins bud to form subviral lipoprotein particles of 22 nm of diameter that do not contain a nucleocapsid (By similarity). From Woodchuck hepatitis B virus (isolate w64/pWS23) (WHV).
   1983..2386    +  misc_feature   WPRE: woodchuck hepatitis virus posttranscriptional regulatory element
   2393..2689    +  CDS            X (fragment): X_WHV1 - Experimental evidence at protein level: Swiss-Prot protein existence level 1. Multifunctional protein that plays a role in silencing host antiviral defenses and promoting viral transcription. Does not seem to be essential for HBV infection. May be directly involved in development of cirrhosis and liver cancer (hepatocellular carcinoma). Most of cytosolic activities involve modulation of cytosolic calcium. The effect on apoptosis is controversial depending on the cell types in which the studies have been conducted. May induce apoptosis by localizing in mitochondria and causing loss of
   2718..2825    +  polyA_signal   β-globin poly(A) (fragment): human β-globin polyadenylation signal
   2892..3482    +  LTR            LTR: long terminal repeat from Moloney murine leukemia virus
   3531..3547    -  protein_bind   lac operator: The lac repressor binds to the lac operator to inhibit transcription in E. coli. This inhibition can be relieved by adding lactose or isopropyl-β-D-thiogalactopyranoside (IPTG). lac repressor encoded by lacI
   3555..3585    -  promoter       lac promoter: promoter for the E. coli lac operon
   3600..3621    -  protein_bind   CAP binding site: CAP binding activates transcription in the presence of cAMP. E. coli catabolite activator protein
   3634..3726    -  CDS            lacI (fragment): lac repressor; lacI; The lac repressor binds to the lac operator to inhibit transcription in E. coli. This inhibition can be relieved by adding lactose or isopropyl-β-D-thiogalactopyranoside (IPTG).
   3909..4497    -  rep_origin     ori: high-copy-number ColE1/pMB1/pBR322/pUC origin of replication
   4668..5528    -  CDS            AmpR: β-lactamase; bla; confers resistance to ampicillin, carbenicillin, and related antibiotics
   5529..5633    -  promoter       AmpR promoter: bla
   5728..5763    +  CDS            rop (fragment): Rop protein, which maintains plasmids at low copy number; rop
   5865..5964    +  misc_feature   bom (fragment): basis of mobility region from pBR322
   5970..6127    -  CDS            lacZα (fragment): LacZα fragment of β-galactosidase; lacZ fragment
   6135..17      +  LTR            3' LTR (ΔU3) (fragment) (across the origin): self-inactivating 3' long terminal repeat (LTR) from Moloney murine leukemia virus
