[The description below was written by a language model from this plasmid's Addgene catalogue record and pLannotate feature annotations shown in this document.]
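Description:
pMP71-CD40L is a gammaretroviral transfer vector built on the mp71 backbone. The repository lists it as a mammalian expression plasmid for stable expression of murine CD40 ligand. It is propagated in E. coli through a high-copy ColE1/pUC-type origin and selected with ampicillin via the β-lactamase gene and its own promoter. The remaining bacterial annotations (lac promoter and operator, CAP site, and fragments of lacI, lacZα, rop and bom) are cloning-vector remnants with no evident role in the payload.

The retroviral cassette is flanked by long terminal repeats annotated as murine leukemia virus type. No separate internal promoter is annotated, so transcription of the insert is presumably driven from the 5' LTR. Downstream of that LTR lie the gammaretrovirus core encapsidation signal, which allows the genomic RNA to be packaged into virions, a short gag-region fragment, and a small pol fragment carrying a splice acceptor. The Cd40lg coding sequence follows (about 750 bp). The catalogue entry states that it encodes the extracellular and transmembrane domains of mouse CD40L, implying a truncated rather than full-length protein. A WPRE sits after the insert to enhance transcript processing and expression. The adjacent woodchuck hepatitis virus S and X "CDS" hits are most likely annotation artefacts of the extended WPRE region rather than intended genes. A β-globin poly(A) fragment and the 3' LTR complete the cassette.

No gag-pol or env genes are present, so viral particles must be made with packaging functions supplied in trans. The associated publication concerns a cancer vaccine approach using genetically modified T cells to deliver antigens and adjuvants to lymphoid tissues, which suggests CD40L serves as an adjuvant signal there.
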