Addgene plasmid #174595: pMP71-CD40L
Purpose: Stably expresses the extracellular and transmembrane domain of murine CD40L
Depositing lab: Stanley Riddell. Depositing organization: Fred Hutchinson Cancer Center. Publication: A therapeutic cancer vaccine delivers antigens and adjuvants to lymphoid tissues using genetically modified T cells. Veatch JR, Singhi N, Srivastava S, Szeto JL, Jesernig B, Stull SM, Fitzgibbon M, Sarvothama M, Yechan-Gunja S, James SE, Riddell SR. J Clin Invest. 2021 Aug 16;131(16):e144195. doi: 10.1172/JCI144195. PubMed 34396986.
Backbone
  Vector backbone: mp71
  Vector type: Mammalian Expression
Growth in bacteria
  Bacterial resistance: Ampicillin, 100 μg/mL
  Growth temperature: 37°C
  Growth strain: DH5alpha
  Copy number: Unknown
Gene/Insert
  Gene/Insert name: CD40L
Terms and licenses: Academic/Nonprofit Terms; Industry Terms: Not Available to Industry
How to cite: pMP71-CD40L was a gift from Stanley Riddell (Addgene plasmid # 174595 ; http://n2t.net/addgene:174595 ; RRID:Addgene_174595)
